Addgene plasmid #144125: TFORF2519
Purpose: Lentiviral vector for overexpressing transcription factor ORFs with unique 24-bp barcodes. Barcodes facilitate identification of transcription factors in pooled screens.
Depositing lab: Feng Zhang. Depositing organization: Broad Institute. Publication: A transcription factor atlas of directed differentiation. Joung J, Ma S, Tay T, Geiger-Schuller KR, Kirchgatterer PC, Verdine VK, Guo B, Arias-Garcia MA, Allen WE, Singh A, Kuksenko O, Abudayyeh OO, Gootenberg JS, Fu Z, Macrae RK, Buenrostro JD, Regev A, Zhang F. Cell. 2023 Jan 5;186(1):209-229.e26. doi: 10.1016/j.cell.2022.11.026. PubMed 36608654.
Backbone
  Vector backbone: pLX_TRC317
  Backbone manufacturer: Broad Institute Genetic Perturbation Platform
  Backbone size w/o insert (bp): 8264
  Vector type: Mammalian Expression, Lentiviral
  Selectable markers: Puromycin
Growth in bacteria
  Bacterial resistance: Ampicillin, 100 μg/mL
  Growth temperature: 37°C
  Growth strain: NEB Stable
  Copy number: High Copy
Gene/Insert
  Gene/Insert name: ZFP37
  Species: H. sapiens (human)
  Insert size (bp): 1997
  Entrez Gene: ZFP37 (a.k.a. ZNF906, FLJ38524)
  Promoter: EF1a
  Cloning method: Unknown
  Sequencing primers: 5′ GGGTGGAGACTGAAGTTAGGCCAG; 3′ CACATAGCGTAAAAGGAGCAACATAG
Terms and licenses: Academic/Nonprofit Terms; Industry Terms: Not Available to Industry
Depositor comments: NM_001282518,ENST00000555206 . The transcription factor ORF portion of this plasmid was synthesized by Genewiz. Please test multiple small colonies in case of plasmid recombination. To make this collection available in a timely manner, a portion of this collection was not fully sequenced by Addgene. If an Addgene verified full plasmid sequence is not available, please contact us prior to placing an order to request the full sequence.
How to cite: TFORF2519 was a gift from Feng Zhang (Addgene plasmid # 144125 ; http://n2t.net/addgene:144125 ; RRID:Addgene_144125)
