[The description below was written by a language model from this plasmid's Addgene catalogue record and pLannotate feature annotations shown in this document.]
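Description:
TFORF2519 is a lentiviral mammalian expression plasmid built on the pLX_TRC317 backbone. It belongs to a barcoded collection of transcription factor open reading frames made for overexpression studies and pooled screens. It is maintained in E. coli through a high-copy ColE1/pUC-type origin with ampicillin resistance (AmpR), and it also carries an f1 origin and remnants of a lac/lacZα cloning region flanked by T3 and T7 promoters. The depositor warns that the plasmid can recombine, as is common for LTR-containing vectors, and a recombination-deficient strain is the recorded host.

The viral portion has a third-generation, self-inactivating layout. An RSV promoter drives a truncated HIV-1 5' LTR, followed by the Ψ packaging signal with a gag fragment, the RRE for Rev-dependent export of the genomic RNA, a cPPT/CTS, a WPRE to boost transcript expression, and a ΔU3 3' LTR, with an SV40 poly(A) signal beyond it. Within this unit, an SV40 early promoter/origin drives puromycin N-acetyltransferase, allowing selection of transduced cells. Downstream, the human EF-1α promoter drives the insert, human ZFP37, a zinc finger protein that may be involved in transcriptional regulation. The recorded insert is about 2 kb. The automated annotation labels only the first part of this interval as ZFP37, probably because the synthesized isoform matches the reference protein only partially. The unique 24-bp barcode named in the record is not annotated, so its position cannot be given.

After packaging and transduction, the vector integrates and constitutively expresses ZFP37. The barcode lets this factor be identified among many in pooled screens, such as those for directed cell differentiation.
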