Features (pLannotate 1.2.2; 31 found; start..end, strand, type, name):
      5..231     +  promoter       RSV promoter: Rous sarcoma virus enhancer/promoter
    232..412     +  LTR            5' LTR (truncated): truncated 5' long terminal repeat (LTR) from HIV-1
    459..584     +  misc_feature   HIV-1 Ψ: packaging signal of human immunodeficiency virus type 1
    568..931     +  CDS            HIV-1 gag (fragment): gag protein from human immunodeficiency virus 1; gag
   1077..1310    +  misc_feature   RRE: The Rev response element (RRE) of HIV-1 allows for Rev-dependent mRNA export from the nucleus to the cytoplasm.
   1687..1713    +  CDS            Rev (fragment): human immunodeficiency virus 1 (HIV-1) Rev protein; rev; enhances nuclear export of unspliced and incompletely spliced viral mRNAs
   1720..1743    +  promoter       SV40 promoter (fragment): SV40 early promoter
   1744..1815    +  promoter       SV40 promoter (fragment): SV40 enhancer and early promoter
   1839..1974    +  rep_origin     SV40 ori: SV40 origin of replication
   2020..2616    +  CDS            PuroR (fragment): puromycin N-acetyltransferase; pac from Streptomyces; confers resistance to puromycin
   2665..2782    +  misc_feature   cPPT/CTS: central polypurine tract and central termination sequence of HIV-1
   2847..2913    +  CDS            small t antigen (fragment): SV40 (simian virus 40) small t antigen
   2920..4098    +  promoter       EF-1α promoter: strong constitutive promoter for human elongation factor EF-1α
   4115..5071    +  CDS            ZFP37 (fragment): ZFP37_HUMAN - Experimental evidence at transcript level: Swiss-Prot protein existence level 2. May be involved in transcriptional regulation. From Homo sapiens (Human).
   6023..6076    +  promoter       U6 promoter (fragment): RNA polymerase III promoter for human U6 snRNA
   6118..6706    +  misc_feature   WPRE: woodchuck hepatitis virus posttranscriptional regulatory element
   6757..6776    +  misc_feature   cPPT/CTS (fragment): central polypurine tract and central termination sequence of HIV-1
   6778..7011    +  LTR            3' LTR (ΔU3): self-inactivating 3' long terminal repeat (LTR) from HIV-1
   7089..7210    +  polyA_signal   SV40 poly(A) signal: SV40 polyadenylation signal
   7250..7385    +  rep_origin     SV40 ori: SV40 origin of replication
   7406..7424    -  promoter       T7 promoter: promoter for bacteriophage T7 RNA polymerase
   7432..7587    +  CDS            lacZα (fragment): LacZα fragment of β-galactosidase; lacZ fragment
   7592..8020    +  rep_origin     f1 ori (sequence partly withheld): f1 bacteriophage origin of replication; arrow indicates direction of (+) strand synthesis
   8073..8177    +  promoter       AmpR promoter: bla
   8178..9038    +  CDS            AmpR: β-lactamase; bla; confers resistance to ampicillin, carbenicillin, and related antibiotics
   9209..9797    +  rep_origin     ori: high-copy-number ColE1/pMB1/pBR322/pUC origin of replication
   9980..10072   +  CDS            lacI (fragment): lac repressor; lacI; The lac repressor binds to the lac operator to inhibit transcription in E. coli. This inhibition can be relieved by adding lactose or isopropyl-β-D-thiogalactopyranoside (IPTG).
  10085..10106   +  protein_bind   CAP binding site: CAP binding activates transcription in the presence of cAMP. E. coli catabolite activator protein
  10121..10151   +  promoter       lac promoter: promoter for the E. coli lac operon
  10159..10175   +  protein_bind   lac operator: The lac repressor binds to the lac operator to inhibit transcription in E. coli. This inhibition can be relieved by adding lactose or isopropyl-β-D-thiogalactopyranoside (IPTG). lac repressor encoded by lacI
  10220..10238   +  promoter       T3 promoter: promoter for bacteriophage T3 RNA polymerase
>Addgene plasmid #144125 | TFORF2519 | addgene full sequence | sequence record 396204 | Addgene NGS Result
TTAATGTAGTCTTATGCAATACTCTTGTAGTCTTGCAACATGGTAACGATGAGTTAGCAACATGCCTTAC
AAGGAGAGAAAAAGCACCGTGCATGCCGATTGGTGGAAGTAAGGTGGTACGATCGTGCCTTATTAGGAAG
GCAACAGACGGGTCTGACATGGATTGGACGAACCACTGAATTGCCGCATTGCAGAGATATTGTATTTAAG
TGCCTAGCTCGATACATAAACGGGTCTCTCTGGTTAGACCAGATCTGAGCCTGGGAGCTCTCTGGCTAAC
TAGGGAACCCACTGCTTAAGCCTCAATAAAGCTTGCCTTGAGTGCTTCAAGTAGTGTGTGCCCGTCTGTT
GTGTGACTCTGGTAACTAGAGATCCCTCAGACCCTTTTAGTCAGTGTGGAAAATCTCTAGCAGTGGCGCC
CGAACAGGGACTTGAAAGCGAAAGGGAAACCAGAGGAGCTCTCTCGACGCAGGACTCGGCTTGCTGAAGC
GCGCACGGCAAGAGGCGAGGGGCGGCGACTGGTGAGTACGCCAAAAATTTTGACTAGCGGAGGCTAGAAG
GAGAGAGATGGGTGCGAGAGCGTCAGTATTAAGCGGGGGAGAATTAGATCGCGATGGGAAAAAATTCGGT
TAAGGCCAGGGGGAAAGAAAAAATATAAATTAAAACATATAGTATGGGCAAGCAGGGAGCTAGAACGATT
CGCAGTTAATCCTGGCCTGTTAGAAACATCAGAAGGCTGTAGACAAATACTGGGACAGCTACAACCATCC
CTTCAGACAGGATCAGAAGAACTTAGATCATTATATAATACAGTAGCAACCCTCTATTGTGTGCATCAAA
GGATAGAGATAAAAGACACCAAGGAAGCTTTAGACAAGATAGAGGAAGAGCAAAACAAAAGTAAGACCAC
CGCACAGCAAGCGGCCGCTGATCTTCAGACCTGGAGGAGGAGATATGAGGGACAATTGGAGAAGTGAATT
ATATAAATATAAAGTAGTAAAAATTGAACCATTAGGAGTAGCACCCACCAAGGCAAAGAGAAGAGTGGTG
CAGAGAGAAAAAAGAGCAGTGGGAATAGGAGCTTTGTTCCTTGGGTTCTTGGGAGCAGCAGGAAGCACTA
TGGGCGCAGCGTCAATGACGCTGACGGTACAGGCCAGACAATTATTGTCTGGTATAGTGCAGCAGCAGAA
CAATTTGCTGAGGGCTATTGAGGCGCAACAGCATCTGTTGCAACTCACAGTCTGGGGCATCAAGCAGCTC
CAGGCAAGAATCCTGGCTGTGGAAAGATACCTAAAGGATCAACAGCTCCTGGGGATTTGGGGTTGCTCTG
GAAAACTCATTTGCACCACTGCTGTGCCTTGGAATGCTAGTTGGAGTAATAAATCTCTGGAACAGATTTG
GAATCACACGACCTGGATGGAGTGGGACAGAGAAATTAACAATTACACAAGCTTAATACACTCCTTAATT
GAAGAATCGCAAAACCAGCAAGAAAAGAATGAACAAGAATTATTGGAATTAGATAAATGGGCAAGTTTGT
GGAATTGGTTTAACATAACAAATTGGCTGTGGTATATAAAATTATTCATAATGATAGTAGGAGGCTTGGT
AGGTTTAAGAATAGTTTTTGCTGTACTTTCTATAGTGAATAGAGTTAGGCAGGGATATTCACCATTATCG
TTTCAGACCCACCTCCCAACCCCGAGGGGACCCATGCATTGCATCTCAATTAGTCAGCAACCAGGTGTGG
AAAGTCCCCAGGCTCCCCAGCAGGCAGAAGTATGCAAAGCATGCGTCTCAATTAGTCAGCAACCATAGTC
CCGCCCCTAACTCCGCCCATCCCGCCCCTAACTCCGCCCAGTTCCGCCCATTCTCCGCCCCATGGCTGAC
TAATTTTTTTTATTTATGCAGAGGCCGAGGCCGCCTCGGCCTCTGAGCTATTCCAGAAGTAGTGAGGAGG
CTTTTTTGGAGGCCTAGGCTTTTGCAAAAAGCTTTCTAGAGGTACCACCGGAGCTTACCATGACCGAGTA
CAAGCCCACGGTGCGCCTCGCCACCCGCGACGACGTCCCCAGGGCCGTACGCACCCTCGCCGCCGCGTTC
GCCGACTACCCCGCCACGCGCCACACCGTCGATCCGGACCGCCACATCGAGCGGGTCACCGAGCTGCAAG
AACTCTTCCTCACGCGCGTCGGGCTCGACATCGGCAAGGTGTGGGTCGCGGACGACGGCGCCGCCGTGGC
GGTCTGGACCACGCCGGAGAGCGTCGAAGCGGGGGCGGTGTTCGCCGAGATCGGCCCGCGCATGGCCGAG
TTGAGCGGTTCCCGGCTGGCCGCGCAGCAACAGATGGAAGGCCTCCTGGCGCCGCACCGGCCCAAGGAGC
CCGCGTGGTTCCTGGCCACCGTCGGCGTCTCGCCCGACCACCAGGGCAAGGGTCTGGGCAGCGCCGTCGT
GCTCCCCGGAGTGGAGGCGGCCGAGCGCGCCGGGGTGCCCGCCTTCCTGGAGACCTCCGCGCCCCGCAAC
CTCCCCTTCTACGAGCGGCTCGGCTTCACCGTCACCGCCGACGTCGAGGTGCCCGAAGGACCGCGCACCT
GGTGCATGACCCGCAAGCCCGGTGCCAGTTAACGAATTCTAGATCTTGAGACAAATGGCAGTATTCATCC
ACAATTTTAAAAGAAAAGGGGGGATTGGGGGGTACAGTGCAGGGGAAAGAATAGTAGACATAATAGCAAC
AGACATACAAACTAAAGAATTACAAAAACAAATTACAAAAATTCAAAATTTTCGGGTTTATTACAGGGAC
AGCAGAGATCCACTTTGGCGCCGGCTCGAGGCCTGCAGGTGCAAAGATGGATAAAGTTTTAAACAGAGAG
GAATCTTTGCAGCTAATGGACCTTCTAGGTCTTGAAAGGAGTGGGAATTGGCTCCGGTGCCCGTCAGTGG
GCAGAGCGCACATCGCCCACAGTCCCCGAGAAGTTGGGGGGAGGGGTCGGCAATTGAACCGGTGCCTAGA
GAAGGTGGCGCGGGGTAAACTGGGAAAGTGATGTCGTGTACTGGCTCCGCCTTTTTCCCGAGGGTGGGGG
AGAACCGTATATAAGTGCAGTAGTCGCCGTGAACGTTCTTTTTCGCAACGGGTTTGCCGCCAGAACACAG
GTAAGTGCCGTGTGTGGTTCCCGCGGGCCTGGCCTCTTTACGGGTTATGGCCCTTGCGTGCCTTGAATTA
CTTCCACCTGGCTGCAGTACGTGATTCTTGATCCCGAGCTTCGGGTTGGAAGTGGGTGGGAGAGTTCGAG
GCCTTGCGCTTAAGGAGCCCCTTCGCCTCGTGCTTGAGTTGAGGCCTGGCCTGGGCGCTGGGGCCGCCGC
GTGCGAATCTGGTGGCACCTTCGCGCCTGTCTCGCTGCTTTCGATAAGTCTCTAGCCATTTAAAATTTTT
GATGACCTGCTGCGACGCTTTTTTTCTGGCAAGATAGTCTTGTAAATGCGGGCCAAGATCTGCACACTGG
TATTTCGGTTTTTGGGGCCGCGGGCGGCGACGGGGCCCGTGCGTCCCAGCGCACATGTTCGGCGAGGCGG
GGCCTGCGAGCGCGGCCACCGAGAATCGGACGGGGGTAGTCTCAAGCTGGCCGGCCTGCTCTGGTGCCTG
GCCTCGCGCCGCCGTGTATCGCCCCGCCCTGGGCGGCAAGGCTGGCCCGGTCGGCACCAGTTGCGTGAGC
GGAAAGATGGCCGCTTCCCGGCCCTGCTGCAGGGAGCTCAAAATGGAGGACGCGGCGCTCGGGAGAGCGG
GCGGGTGAGTCACCCACACAAAGGAAAAGGGCCTTTCCGTCCTCAGCCGTCGCTTCATGTGACTCCACGG
AGTACCGGGCGCCGTCCAGGCACCTCGATTAGTTCTCGAGCTTTTGGAGTACGTCGTCTTTAGGTTGGGG
GGAGGGGTTTTATGCGATGGAGTTTCCCCACACTGAGTGGGTGGAGACTGAAGTTAGGCCAGCTTGGCAC
TTGATGTAATTCTCCTTGGAATTTGCCCTTTTTGAGTTTGGATCTTGGTTCATTCTCAAGCCTCAGACAG
TGGTTCAAAGTTTTTTTCTTCCATTTCAGGTGTCGTGAGGCTAGCACCGCCACCATGTCGGTCTCCAGCG
GCGTCCAGATTCTGACAAAGCCAGAGACCGTGGACCGGAGGAGAAGTGCGGAAACGACCAAAGAGGCCGG
GCGACCACTGGAGATGGCTGTGTCCGAGCCCGAGGCCAGCGCCGCGAAGGAATGGAAGCAACTGGATCCT
GCTCAGAGCAACCTGTATAATGATGTGATGCTGGAGAACTACTGCAACCAAGCCTCAATGGGGTGTCAAG
CTCCCAAACCAGACATGATCTCCAAGTTGGAAAAAGGAGAAGCACCATGGTTGGGGAAGGGGAAAAGACC
CAGTCAAGGTTGTCCAAGTAAAATAGCAAGACCCAAGCAAAAAGAAACTGATGGAAAAGTCCAGAAAGAT
GATGACCAGCTTGAAAATATCCAGAAATCTCAAAACAAACTCCTCAGGGAAGTTGCAGTCAAGAAGAAAA
CTCAAGCTAAGAAGAATGGCAGTGACTGTGGTTCACTGGGGAAAAAAAATAATTTGCATAAAAAACATGT
TCCTTCAAAGAAAAGGCTTCTTAAATTTGAGTCATGTGGAAAAATTTTGAAACAGAATTTAGATTTACCT
GATCACTCAAGAAACTGTGTAAAAAGGAAATCTGATGCAGCTAAAGAACACAAGAAGTCATTCAACCATA
GCTTATCTGATACAAGGAAAGGCAAAAAGCAAACTGGAAAGAAACATGAGAAATTATCCAGCCATAGCTC
ATCTGATAAGTGTAACAAAACTGGCAAAAAACATGACAAATTATGCTGTCATAGTTCATCCCATATTAAA
CAGGACAAAATTCAAACTGGAGAGAAACATGAGAAATCACCCAGCCTTAGCTCATCTACTAAGCATGAAA
AACCTCAAGCTTGTGTGAAACCCTATGAATGTAATCAATGTGGAAAGGTTCTCAGCCATAAACAAGGACT
CATTGACCATCAGAGAGTTCATACTGGGGAGAAACCATATGAATGTAATGAATGTGGGATAGCCTTTAGC
CAAAAGTCACACCTTGTTGTACATCAGAGAACTCACACCGGAGAAAAACCATATGAATGTATTCAGTGTG
GCAAAGCCCATGGTCATAAACATGCACTCACTGACCATCTAAGAATTCATACTGGAGAAAAGCCCTATGA
ATGTGCTGAATGTGGGAAAACCTTCAGACACAGCTCAAACCTTATTCAACATGTGAGATCTCACACAGGT
GAGAAGCCATATGAATGTAAGGAATGTGGGAAGTCTTTTAGGTATAACTCATCTCTTACCGAACATGTGA
GAACACATACAGGTGAAATACCATATGAATGCAATGAATGTGGAAAAGCCTTTAAGTATAGCTCATCCCT
TACTAAACACATGAGAATTCATACAGGTGAGAAACCCTTTGAATGTAATGAATGTGGGAAAGCTTTCAGC
AAGAAGTCACACCTCATTATACATCAAAGAACTCATACTAAGGAGAAACCTTATAAATGTAATGAGTGTG
GAAAAGCCTTTGGACATAGCTCATCTCTTACTTACCATATGAGAACTCATACAGGTGAAAGTCCCTTTGA
ATGTAATCAATGTGGGAAAGGCTTTAAACAAATTGAAGGCCTTACTCAACATCAGAGAGTTCATACTGGA
GAGAAACCGTATGAGTGTAATGAATGTGGGAAAGCCTTTAGCCAAAAGTCTCACCTCATTGTACATCAGA
GAACTCATACTGGGGAGAAACCTTATGAATGTAACGAATGTGAAAAAGCCTTTAATGCAAAATCACAGCT
TGTTATACATCAGCGATCCCACACTGGAGAAAAACCCTATGAATGTAATGAATGTGGGAAAACTTTCAAA
CAAAATGCATCCCTAACCAAACATGTGAAAACTCATTCAGAAGATAAATCTCATGAGTAGTAATGAACTA
GTCCGTAACTTGAAAGTATTTCGATTTCTTGGCTTTATATATCTTGTGGAAAGGACGACCACCACCCGGT
ACTCCAAGATATACGCGTTAAGTCGACAATCAACCTCTGGATTACAAAATTTGTGAAAGATTGACTGGTA
TTCTTAACTATGTTGCTCCTTTTACGCTATGTGGATACGCTGCTTTAATGCCTTTGTATCATGCTATTGC
TTCCCGTATGGCTTTCATTTTCTCCTCCTTGTATAAATCCTGGTTGCTGTCTCTTTATGAGGAGTTGTGG
CCCGTTGTCAGGCAACGTGGCGTGGTGTGCACTGTGTTTGCTGACGCAACCCCCACTGGTTGGGGCATTG
CCACCACCTGTCAGCTCCTTTCCGGGACTTTCGCTTTCCCCCTCCCTATTGCCACGGCGGAACTCATCGC
CGCCTGCCTTGCCCGCTGCTGGACAGGGGCTCGGCTGTTGGGCACTGACAATTCCGTGGTGTTGTCGGGG
AAATCATCGTCCTTTCCTTGGCTGCTCGCCTGTGTTGCCACCTGGATTCTGCGCGGGACGTCCTTCTGCT
ACGTCCCTTCGGCCCTCAATCCAGCGGACCTTCCTTCCCGCGGCCTGCTGCCGGCTCTGCGGCCTCTTCC
GCGTCTTCGCCTTCGCCCTCAGACGAGTCGGATCTCCCTTTGGGCCGCCTCCCCGCGTCGACTTTAAGAC
CAATGACTTACAAGGCAGCTGTAGATCTTAGCCACTTTTTAAAAGAAAAGGGGGGACTGGAAGGGCTAAT
TCACTCCCAACGAAGACAAGATCTGCTTTTTGCTTGTACTGGGTCTCTCTGGTTAGACCAGATCTGAGCC
TGGGAGCTCTCTGGCTAACTAGGGAACCCACTGCTTAAGCCTCAATAAAGCTTGCCTTGAGTGCTTCAAG
TAGTGTGTGCCCGTCTGTTGTGTGACTCTGGTAACTAGAGATCCCTCAGACCCTTTTAGTCAGTGTGGAA
AATCTCTAGCAGTACGTATAGTAGTTCATGTCATCTTATTATTCAGTATTTATAACTTGCAAAGAAATGA
ATATCAGAGAGTGAGAGGAACTTGTTTATTGCAGCTTATAATGGTTACAAATAAAGCAATAGCATCACAA
ATTTCACAAATAAAGCATTTTTTTCACTGCATTCTAGTTGTGGTTTGTCCAAACTCATCAATGTATCTTA
TCATGTCTGGCTCTAGCTATCCCGCCCCTAACTCCGCCCATCCCGCCCCTAACTCCGCCCAGTTCCGCCC
ATTCTCCGCCCCATGGCTGACTAATTTTTTTTATTTATGCAGAGGCCGAGGCCGCCTCGGCCTCTGAGCT
ATTCCAGAAGTAGTGAGGAGGCTTTTTTGGAGGCCTAGGGACGTACCCAATTCGCCCTATAGTGAGTCGT
ATTACGCGCGCTCACTGGCCGTCGTTTTACAACGTCGTGACTGGGAAAACCCTGGCGTTACCCAACTTAA
TCGCCTTGCAGCACATCCCCCTTTCGCCAGCTGGCGTAATAGCGAAGAGGCCCGCACCGATCGCCCTTCC
CAACAGTTGCGCAGCCTGAATGGCGAATGGG
[124 nt withheld, positions 7592-7715]
C
[91 nt withheld, positions 7717-7807]
A
[49 nt withheld, positions 7809-7857]
CCTTTGACGTTGGAGTCCACGTTCTTT
[37 nt withheld, positions 7885-7921]
ACCCTATCTCGGTCTATTCTTTTGATTTATAAGGGATTTTGCCGATTTCGGCCTATTGGTTAAAAAATGA
GCTGATTTAACAAAAATTTAACGCGAATTTTAACAAAATATTAACGCTTACAATTTAGGTGGCACTTTTC
GGGGAAATGTGCGCGGAACCCCTATTTGTTTATTTTTCTAAATACATTCAAATATGTATCCGCTCATGAG
ACAATAACCCTGATAAATGCTTCAATAATATTGAAAAAGGAAGAGTATGAGTATTCAACATTTCCGTGTC
GCCCTTATTCCCTTTTTTGCGGCATTTTGCCTTCCTGTTTTTGCTCACCCAGAAACGCTGGTGAAAGTAA
AAGATGCTGAAGATCAGTTGGGTGCACGAGTGGGTTACATCGAACTGGATCTCAACAGCGGTAAGATCCT
TGAGAGTTTTCGCCCCGAAGAACGTTTTCCAATGATGAGCACTTTTAAAGTTCTGCTATGTGGCGCGGTA
TTATCCCGTATTGACGCCGGGCAAGAGCAACTCGGTCGCCGCATACACTATTCTCAGAATGACTTGGTTG
AGTACTCACCAGTCACAGAAAAGCATCTTACGGATGGCATGACAGTAAGAGAATTATGCAGTGCTGCCAT
AACCATGAGTGATAACACTGCGGCCAACTTACTTCTGACAACGATCGGAGGACCGAAGGAGCTAACCGCT
TTTTTGCACAACATGGGGGATCATGTAACTCGCCTTGATCGTTGGGAACCGGAGCTGAATGAAGCCATAC
CAAACGACGAGCGTGACACCACGATGCCTGTAGCAATGGCAACAACGTTGCGCAAACTATTAACTGGCGA
ACTACTTACTCTAGCTTCCCGGCAACAATTAATAGACTGGATGGAGGCGGATAAAGTTGCAGGACCACTT
CTGCGCTCGGCCCTTCCGGCTGGCTGGTTTATTGCTGATAAATCTGGAGCCGGTGAGCGTGGGTCTCGCG
GTATCATTGCAGCACTGGGGCCAGATGGTAAGCCCTCCCGTATCGTAGTTATCTACACGACGGGGAGTCA
GGCAACTATGGATGAACGAAATAGACAGATCGCTGAGATAGGTGCCTCACTGATTAAGCATTGGTAACTG
TCAGACCAAGTTTACTCATATATACTTTAGATTGATTTAAAACTTCATTTTTAATTTAAAAGGATCTAGG
TGAAGATCCTTTTTGATAATCTCATGACCAAAATCCCTTAACGTGAGTTTTCGTTCCACTGAGCGTCAGA
CCCCGTAGAAAAGATCAAAGGATCTTCTTGAGATCCTTTTTTTCTGCGCGTAATCTGCTGCTTGCAAACA
AAAAAACCACCGCTACCAGCGGTGGTTTGTTTGCCGGATCAAGAGCTACCAACTCTTTTTCCGAAGGTAA
CTGGCTTCAGCAGAGCGCAGATACCAAATACTGTTCTTCTAGTGTAGCCGTAGTTAGGCCACCACTTCAA
GAACTCTGTAGCACCGCCTACATACCTCGCTCTGCTAATCCTGTTACCAGTGGCTGCTGCCAGTGGCGAT
AAGTCGTGTCTTACCGGGTTGGACTCAAGACGATAGTTACCGGATAAGGCGCAGCGGTCGGGCTGAACGG
GGGGTTCGTGCACACAGCCCAGCTTGGAGCGAACGACCTACACCGAACTGAGATACCTACAGCGTGAGCT
ATGAGAAAGCGCCACGCTTCCCGAAGGGAGAAAGGCGGACAGGTATCCGGTAAGCGGCAGGGTCGGAACA
GGAGAGCGCACGAGGGAGCTTCCAGGGGGAAACGCCTGGTATCTTTATAGTCCTGTCGGGTTTCGCCACC
TCTGACTTGAGCGTCGATTTTTGTGATGCTCGTCAGGGGGGCGGAGCCTATGGAAAAACGCCAGCAACGC
GGCCTTTTTACGGTTCCTGGCCTTTTGCTGGCCTTTTGCTCACATGTTCTTTCCTGCGTTATCCCCTGAT
TCTGTGGATAACCGTATTACCGCCTTTGAGTGAGCTGATACCGCTCGCCGCAGCCGAACGACCGAGCGCA
GCGAGTCAGTGAGCGAGGAAGCGGAAGAGCGCCCAATACGCAAACCGCCTCTCCCCGCGCGTTGGCCGAT
TCATTAATGCAGCTGGCACGACAGGTTTCCCGACTGGAAAGCGGGCAGTGAGCGCAACGCAATTAATGTG
AGTTAGCTCACTCATTAGGCACCCCAGGCTTTACACTTTATGCTTCCGGCTCGTATGTTGTGTGGAATTG
TGAGCGGATAACAATTTCACACAGGAAACAGCTATGACCATGATTACGCCAAGCGCGCAATTAACCCTCA
CTAAAGGGAACAAAAGCTGGAGCTGCAAGC
