>Addgene plasmid #144125 | TFORF2519 | depositor partial sequence | sequence record 284499 | Insert
ACCGCCACCATGTCGGTCTCCAGCGGCGTCCAGATTCTGACAAAGCCAGAGACCGTGGACCGGAGGAGAA
GTGCGGAAACGACCAAAGAGGCCGGGCGACCACTGGAGATGGCTGTGTCCGAGCCCGAGGCCAGCGCCGC
GAAGGAATGGAAGCAACTGGATCCTGCTCAGAGCAACCTGTATAATGATGTGATGCTGGAGAACTACTGC
AACCAAGCCTCAATGGGGTGTCAAGCTCCCAAACCAGACATGATCTCCAAGTTGGAAAAAGGAGAAGCAC
CATGGTTGGGGAAGGGGAAAAGACCCAGTCAAGGTTGTCCAAGTAAAATAGCAAGACCCAAGCAAAAAGA
AACTGATGGAAAAGTCCAGAAAGATGATGACCAGCTTGAAAATATCCAGAAATCTCAAAACAAACTCCTC
AGGGAAGTTGCAGTCAAGAAGAAAACTCAAGCTAAGAAGAATGGCAGTGACTGTGGTTCACTGGGGAAAA
AAAATAATTTGCATAAAAAACATGTTCCTTCAAAGAAAAGGCTTCTTAAATTTGAGTCATGTGGAAAAAT
TTTGAAACAGAATTTAGATTTACCTGATCACTCAAGAAACTGTGTAAAAAGGAAATCTGATGCAGCTAAA
GAACACAAGAAGTCATTCAACCATAGCTTATCTGATACAAGGAAAGGCAAAAAGCAAACTGGAAAGAAAC
ATGAGAAATTATCCAGCCATAGCTCATCTGATAAGTGTAACAAAACTGGCAAAAAACATGACAAATTATG
CTGTCATAGTTCATCCCATATTAAACAGGACAAAATTCAAACTGGAGAGAAACATGAGAAATCACCCAGC
CTTAGCTCATCTACTAAGCATGAAAAACCTCAAGCTTGTGTGAAACCCTATGAATGTAATCAATGTGGAA
AGGTTCTCAGCCATAAACAAGGACTCATTGACCATCAGAGAGTTCATACTGGGGAGAAACCATATGAATG
TAATGAATGTGGGATAGCCTTTAGCCAAAAGTCACACCTTGTTGTACATCAGAGAACTCACACCGGAGAA
AAACCATATGAATGTATTCAGTGTGGCAAAGCCCATGGTCATAAACATGCACTCACTGACCATCTAAGAA
TTCATACTGGAGAAAAGCCCTATGAATGTGCTGAATGTGGGAAAACCTTCAGACACAGCTCAAACCTTAT
TCAACATGTGAGATCTCACACAGGTGAGAAGCCATATGAATGTAAGGAATGTGGGAAGTCTTTTAGGTAT
AACTCATCTCTTACCGAACATGTGAGAACACATACAGGTGAAATACCATATGAATGCAATGAATGTGGAA
AAGCCTTTAAGTATAGCTCATCCCTTACTAAACACATGAGAATTCATACAGGTGAGAAACCCTTTGAATG
TAATGAATGTGGGAAAGCTTTCAGCAAGAAGTCACACCTCATTATACATCAAAGAACTCATACTAAGGAG
AAACCTTATAAATGTAATGAGTGTGGAAAAGCCTTTGGACATAGCTCATCTCTTACTTACCATATGAGAA
CTCATACAGGTGAAAGTCCCTTTGAATGTAATCAATGTGGGAAAGGCTTTAAACAAATTGAAGGCCTTAC
TCAACATCAGAGAGTTCATACTGGAGAGAAACCGTATGAGTGTAATGAATGTGGGAAAGCCTTTAGCCAA
AAGTCTCACCTCATTGTACATCAGAGAACTCATACTGGGGAGAAACCTTATGAATGTAACGAATGTGAAA
AAGCCTTTAATGCAAAATCACAGCTTGTTATACATCAGCGATCCCACACTGGAGAAAAACCCTATGAATG
TAATGAATGTGGGAAAACTTTCAAACAAAATGCATCCCTAACCAAACATGTGAAAACTCATTCAGAAGAT
AAATCTCATGAGTAGTAATGAACTAGTCCGTAACTTGAAAGTATTTCGATTTCTTGGCTTTATATATCTT
GTGGAAAGGACGACCACCACCCGGTACTCCAAGATAT
