>Addgene plasmid #144125 | TFORF2519 | depositor partial sequence | sequence record 284500 | Barcode
CCACCACCCGGTACTCCAAGATAT
